>Addgene plasmid #8836 | pJF1106 | depositor full sequence | sequence record 6766 | Author sequence
TTCTTGAAGACGAAAGGGCCTCGTGATACGCCTATTTTTATAGGTTAATGTCATGATAATAATGGTTTCT
TAGACGTCAGGTGGCACTTTTCGGGGAAATGTGCGCGGAACCCCTATTTGTTTATTTTTCTAAATACATT
CAAATATGTATCCGCTCATGAGACAATAACCCTGATAAATGCTTCAATAATATTGAAAAAGGAAGAGTAT
GAGTATTCAACATTTCCGTGTCGCCCTTATTCCCTTTTTTGCGGCATTTTGCCTTCCTGTTTTTGCTCAC
CCAGAAACGCTGGTGAAAGTAAAAGATGCTGAAGATCAGTTGGGTGCACGAGTGGGTTACATCGAACTGG
ATCTCAACAGCGGTAAGATCCTTGAGAGTTTTCGCCCCGAAGAACGTTTTCCAATGATGAGCACTTTTAA
AGTTCTGCTATGTGGCGCGGTATTATCCCGTGTTGACGCCGGGCAAGAGCAACTCGGTCGCCGCATACAC
TATTCTCAGAATGACTTGGTTGAGTACTCACCAGTCACAGAAAAGCATCTTACGGATGGCATGACAGTAA
GAGAATTATGCAGTGCTGCCATAACCATGAGTGATAACACTGCGGCCAACTTACTTCTGACAACGATCGG
AGGACCGAAGGAGCTAACCGCTTTTTTGCACAACATGGGGGATCATGTAACTCGCCTTGATCGTTGGGAA
CCGGAGCTGAATGAAGCCATACCAAACGACGAGCGTGACACCACGATGCCTGCAGCAATGGCAACAACGT
TGCGCAAACTATTAACTGGCGAACTACTTACTCTAGCTTCCCGGCAACAATTAATAGACTGGATGGAGGC
GGATAAAGTTGCAGGACCACTTCTGCGCTCGGCCCTTCCGGCTGGCTGGTTTATTGCTGATAAATCTGGA
GCCGGTGAGCGTGGGTCTCGCGGTATCATTGCAGCACTGGGGCCAGATGGTAAGCCCTCCCGTATCGTAG
TTATCTACACGACGGGGAGTCAGGCAACTATGGATGAACGAAATAGACAGATCGCTGAGATAGGTGCCTC
ACTGATTAAGCATTGGTAACTGTCAGACCAAGTTTACTCATATATACTTTAGATTGATTTAAAACTTCAT
TTTTAATTTAAAAGGATCTAGGTGAAGATCCTTTTTGATAATCTCATGACCAAAATCCCTTAACGTGAGT
TTTCGTTCCACTGAGCGTCAGACCCCGTAGAAAAGATCAAAGGATCTTCTTGAGATCCTTTTTTTCTGCG
CGTAATCTGCTGCTTGCAAACAAAAAAACCACCGCTACCAGCGGTGGTTTGTTTGCCGGATCAAGAGCTA
CCAACTCTTTTTCCGAAGGTAACTGGCTTCAGCAGAGCGCAGATACCAAATACTGTCCTTCTAGTGTAGC
CGTAGTTAGGCCACCACTTCAAGAACTCTGTAGCACCGCCTACATACCTCGCTCTGCTAATCCTGTTACC
AGTGGCTGCTGCCAGTGGCGATAAGTCGTGTCTTACCGGGTTGGACTCAAGACGATAGTTACCGGATAAG
GCGCAGCGGTCGGGCTGAACGGGGGGTTCGTGCACACAGCCCAGCTTGGAGCGAACGACCTACACCGAAC
TGAGATACCTACAGCGTGAGCTATGAGAAAGCGCCACGCTTCCCGAAGGGAGAAAGGCGGACAGGTATCC
GGTAAGCGGCAGGGTCGGAACAGGAGAGCGCACGAGGGAGCTTCCAGGGGGAAACGCCTGGTATCTTTAT
AGTCCTGTCGGGTTTCGCCACCTCTGACTTGAGCGTCGATTTTTGTGATGCTCGTCAGGGGGGCGGAGCC
TATGGAAAAACGCCAGCAACGCGGCCTTTTTACGGTTCCTGGCCTTTTGCTGGCCTTTTGCTCACATGTT
CTTTCCTGCGTTATCCCCTGATTCTGTGGATAACCGTATTACCGCCTTTGAGTGAGCTGATACCGCTCGC
CGCAGCCGAACGACCGAGCGCAGCGAGTCAGTGAGCGAGGAAGCGGAAGAGCGCCTGATGCGGTATTTTC
TCCTTACGCATCTGTGCGGTATTTCACACCGCATATATGGTGCACTCTCAGTACAATCTGCTCTGATGCC
GCATAGTTAAGCCAGTATACACTCCGCTATCGCTACGTGACTGGGTCATGGCTGCGCCCCGACACCCGCC
AACACCCGCTGACGCGCCCTGACGGGCTTGTCTGCTCCCGGCATCCGCTTACAGACAAGCTGTGACCGTC
TCCGGGAGCTGCATGTGTCAGAGGTTTTCACCGTCATCACCGAAACGCGCGAGGCAGCTGCGGTAAAGCT
CATCAGCGTGGTCGTGAAGCGATTCACAGATGTCTGCCTGTTCATCCGCGTCCAGCTCGTTGAGTTTCTC
CAGAAGCGTTAATGTCTGGCTTCTGATAAAGCGGGCCATGTTAAGGGCGGTTTTTTCCTGTTTGGTCACT
GATGCCTCCGTGTAAGGGGGATTTCTGTTCATGGGGGTAATGATACCGATGAAACGAGAGAGGATGCTCA
CGATACGGGTTACTGATGATGAACATGCCCGGTTACTGGAACGTTGTGAGGGTAAACAACTGGCGGTATG
GATGCGGCGGGACCAGAGAAAAATCACTCAGGGTCAATGCCAGCGCTTCGTTAATACAGATGTAGGTGTT
CCACAGGGTAGCCAGCAGCATCCTGCGATGCAGATCCGGAACATAATGGTGCAGGGCGCTGACTTCCGCG
TTTCCAGACTTTACGAAACACGGAAACCGAAGACCATTCATGTTGTTGCTCAGGTCGCAGACGTTTTGCA
GCAGCAGTCGCTTCACGTTCGCTCGCGTATCGGTGATTCATTCTGCTAACCAGTAAGGCAACCCCGCCAG
CCTAGCCGGGTCCTCAACGACAGGAGCACGATCATGCGCACCCGTGGCCAGGACCCAACGCTGCCCGAGA
TGCGCCGCGTGCGGCTGCTGGAGATGGCGGACGCGATGGATATGTTCTGCCAAGGGTTGGTTTGCGCATT
CACAGTTCTCCGCAAGAATTGATTGGCTCCAATTCTTGGAGTGGTGAATCCGTTAGCGAGGTGCCGCCGG
CTTCCATTCAGGTCGAGGTGGCCCGGCTCCATGCACCGCGACGCAACGCGGGGAGGCAGACAAGGTATAG
GGCGGCGCCTACAATCCATGCCAACCCGTTCCATGTGCTCGCCGAGGCGGCATAAATCGCCGTGACGATC
AGCGGTCCAGTGATCGAAGTTAGGCTGGTAAGAGCCGCGAGCGATCCTTGAAGCTGTCCCTGATGGTCGT
CATCTACCTGCCTGGACAGCATGGCCTGCAACGCGGGCATCCCGATGCCGCCGGAAGCGAGAAGAATCAT
AATGGGGAAGGCCATCCAGCCTCGCGTCGCGAACGCCAGCAAGACGTAGCCCAGCGCGTCGGCCGCCATG
CCGGCGATAATGGCCTGCTTCTCGCCGAAACGTTTGGTGGCGGGACCAGTGACGAAGGCTTGAGCGAGGG
CGTGCAAGATTCCGAATACCGCAAGCGACAGGCCGATCATCGTCGCGCTCCAGCGAAAGCGGTCCTCGCC
GAAAATGACCCAGAGCGCTGCCGGCACCTGTCCTACGAGTTGCATGATAAAGAAGACAGTCATAAGTGCG
GCGACGATAGTCATGCCCCGCGCCCACCGGAAGGAGCTGACTGGGTTGAAGGCTCTCAAGGGCATCGGTC
GAGATCCCGGTGCCTAATGAGTGAGCTAACTTACATTAATTGCGTTGCGCTCACTGCCCGCTTTCCAGTC
GGGAAACCTGTCGTGCCAGCTGCATTAATGAATCGGCCAACGCGCGGGGAGAGGCGGTTTGCGTATTGGG
CGCCAGGGTGGTTTTTCTTTTCACCAGTGAGACGGGCAACAGCTGATTGCCCTTCACCGCCTGGCCCTGA
GAGAGTTGCAGCAAGCGGTCCACGCTGGTTTGCCCCAGCAGGCGAAAATCCTGTTTGATGGTGGTTAACG
GCGGGATATAACATGAGCTGTCTTCGGTATCGTCGTATCCCACTACCGAGATATCCGCACCAACGCGCAG
CCCGGACTCGGTAATGGCGCGCATTGCGCCCAGCGCCATCTGATCGTTGGCAACCAGCATCGCAGTGGGA
ACGATGCCCTCATTCAGCATTTGCATGGTTTGTTGAAAACCGGACATGGCACTCCAGTCGCCTTCCCGTT
CCGCTATCGGCTGAATTTGATTGCGAGTGAGATATTTATGCCAGCCAGCCAGACGCAGACGCGCCGAGAC
AGAACTTAATGGGCCCGCTAACAGCGCGATTTGCTGGTGACCCAATGCGACCAGATGCTCCACGCCCAGT
CGCGTACCGTCTTCATGGGAGAAAATAATACTGTTGATGGGTGTCTGGTCAGAGACATCAAGAAATAACG
CCGGAACATTAGTGCAGGCAGCTTCCACAGCAATGGCATCCTGGTCATCCAGCGGATAGTTAATGATCAG
CCCACTGACGCGTTGCGCGAGAAGATTGTGCACCGCCGCTTTACAGGCTTCGACGCCGCTTCGTTCTACC
ATCGACACCACCACGCTGGCACCCAGTTGATCGGCGCGAGATTTAATCGCCGCGACAATTTGCGACGGCG
CGTGCAGGGCCAGACTGGAGGTGGCAACGCCAATCAGCAACGACTGTTTGCCCGCCAGTTGTTGTGCCAC
GCGGTTGGGAATGTAATTCAGCTCCGCCATCGCCGCTTCCACTTTTTCCCGCGTTTTCGCAGAAACGTGG
CTGGCCTGGTTCACCACGCGGGAAACGGTCTGATAAGAGACACCGGCATACTCTGCGACATCGTATAACG
TTACTGGTTTCACATTCACCACCCTGAATTGACTCTCTTCCGGGCGCTATCATGCCATACCGCGAAAGGT
TTTGCGCCATTCGATGGTGTCCGGGATCTCGACGCTCTCCCTTATGCGACTCCTGCATTAGGAAGCAGCC
CAGTAGTAGGTTGAGGCCGTTGAGCACCGCCGCCGCAAGGAATGGTGCATGCAAGGAGATGGCGCCCAAC
AGTCCCCCGGCCACGGGGCCTGCCACCATACCCACGCCGAAACAAGCGCTCATGAGCCCGAAGTGGCGAG
CCCGATCTTCCCCATCGGTGATGTCGGCGATATAGGCGCCAGCAACCGCACCTGTGGCGCCGGTGATGCC
GGCCACGATGCGTCCGGCGTAGAGGATCGAGATCTCGATCCCGCGAAATTAATACGACTCACTATAGGGG
AATTGTGAGCGGATAACAATTCCCCTCTAGAAATAATTTTGTTTAACTTTAAGAAGGAGATATACATATG
AAAATTGAAGAAGGTAAACTGGTTATCTGGATCAATGGCGATAAAGGTTATAACGGATTGGCAGAGGTCG
GTAAGAAATTTGAGAAAGATACCGGCATCAAAGTGACCATCGAGCATCCAGATAAATTGGAAGAAAAATT
CCCACAAGTCGCCGCAACCGGTGATGGCCCGGACATTATCTTCTGGGCCCATGACCGTTTTGGTGGCTAT
GCACAATCAGGTTTACTGGCTGAACTGACCCCATCGAAAGCCTTCCAGGAAAAATTGTTCCCATTCACTT
GGGATGCCGTTCGCTTTAATGGCAAGCTGATTGGTTACCCTGTTGCAGTCGAAGCGCTGTCACTGATTTA
CAACAAAGATCTGGTGAAAGAAGCACCAAAAACGTGGGAAGAGATCCCTGCACTGGATAAAACACTGCGT
GCTAATGGCAAAAGCGCCATTATGTGGAACCTACAAGAACCGTACTTCACTTGGCCCGTTATCGCCGCTG
ATGGCGGTTATGCATTCAAGTTTGAAAACGGGGTTTATGATGCGAAGAACGTGGGCGTAAATAATGCGGG
CGCCCAAGCTGGCCTACAATTTATTGTCGATCTCGTTAAGAATAAGCACATCAATGCCGATACTGATTAC
TCCATCGCAGAAGCAGCCTTTAATAAAGGTGAAACCGCGATGACCATTAATGGCCCATGGGCATGGTCCA
ATATCGATAAGAGTAAAATTAATTACGGCGTAACCCTGCTGCCAACCTTCCATGGCCAGCCATCTAAACC
CTTTGTCGGTGTACTGACCGCCGGTATTAACGCAGCGAGTCCAAATAAAGAACTGGCAACGGAATTCCTG
GAAAACTATCTGATCACCGACCAAGGCCTGGCTGAGGTCAACAAAGATAAACCACTGGGTGCCGTAGCGC
TGAAATCATTCCAGGAGCAACTGGCAAAAGATCCGCGGATTGCAGCAACAATGGATAACGCCACCAACGG
CGAAATCATGCCAAACATTCCGCAAATGGCAGCCTTCTGGTATGCCACCCGTAGTGCGGTACTGAACGCC
ATCACTGGGCGTCAAACCGTTGAAGCGGCACTGAACGATGCGGCAACCCGTATCACGAAGGATCAAACAA
GTTTGTACAAAAAAGCTGAACGAGAAACGTAAAATGATATAAATATCAATATATTAAATTAGATTTTGCA
TAAAAAACAGACTACATAATACTGTAAAACACAACATATCCAGTCACTATGGCGGCCGCTAAGTTGGCAG
CATCACCCGACGCACTTTGCGCCGAATAAATACCTGTGACGGAAGATCACTTCGCAGAATAAATAAATCC
TGGTGTCCCTGTTGATACCGGGAAGCCCTGGGCCAACTTTTGGCGAAAATGAGACGTTGATCGGCACGTA
AGAGGTTCCAACTTTCACCATAATGAAATAAGATCACTACCGGGCGTATTTTTTGAGTTATCGAGATTTT
CAGGAGCTAAGGAAGCTAAAATGGAGAAAAAAATCACTGGATATACCACCGTTGATATATCCCAATGGCA
TCGTAAAGAACATTTTGAGGCATTTCAGTCAGTTGCTCAATGTACCTATAACCAGACCGTTCAGCTGGAT
ATTACGGCCTTTTTAAAGACCGTAAAGAAAAATAAGCACAAGTTTTATCCGGCCTTTATTCACATTCTTG
CCCGCCTGATGAATGCTCATCCGGAATTCCGTATGGCAATGAAAGACGGTGAGCTGGTGATATGGGATAG
TGTTCACCCTTGTTACACCGTTTTCCATGAGCAAACTGAAACGTTTTCATCGCTCTGGAGTGAATACCAC
GACGATTTCCGGCAGTTTCTACACATATATTCGCAAGATGTGGCGTGTTACGGTGAAAACCTGGCCTATT
TCCCTAAAGGGTTTATTGAGAATATGTTTTTCGTCTCAGCCAATCCCTGGGTGAGTTTCACCAGTTTTGA
TTTAAACGTGGCCAATATGGACAACTTCTTCGCCCCCGTTTTCACCATGGGCAAATATTATACGCAAGGC
GACAAGGTGCTGATGCCGCTGGCGATTCAGGTTCATCATGCCGTCTGTGATGGCTTCCATGTCGGCAGAA
TGCTTAATGAATTACAACAGTACTGCGATGAGTGGCAGGGCGGGGCGTAATCTAGAGGATCCGGCTTACT
AAAAGCCAGATAACAGTATGCGTATTTGCGCGCTGATTTTTGCGGTATAAGAATATATACTGATATGTAT
ACCCGAAGTATGTCAAAAAGAGGTGTGCTATGAAGCAGCGTATTACAGTGACAGTTGACAGCGACAGCTA
TCAGTTGCTCAAGGCATATATGATGTCAATATCTCCGGTCTGGTAAGCACAACCATGCAGAATGAAGCCC
GTCGTCTGCGTGCCGAACGCTGGAAAGCGGAAAATCAGGAAGGGATGGCTGAGGTCGCCCGGTTTATTGA
AATGAACGGCTCTTTTGCTGACGAGAACAGGGACTGGTGAAATGCAGTTTAAGGTTTACACCTATAAAAG
AGAGAGCCGTTATCGTCTGTTTGTGGATGTACAGAGTGATATTATTGACACGCCCGGGCGACGGATGGTG
ATCCCCCTGGCCAGTGCACGTCTGCTGTCAGATAAAGTCTCCCGTGAACTTTACCCGGTGGTGCATATCG
GGGATGAAAGCTGGCGCATGATGACCACCGATATGGCCAGTGTGCCGGTCTCCGTTATCGGGGAAGAAGT
GGCTGATCTCAGCCACCGCGAAAATGACATCAAAAACGCCATTAACCTGATGTTCTGGGGAATATAAATG
TCAGGCTCCGTTATACACAGCCAGTCTGCAGGTCGACCATAGTGACTGGATATGTTGTGTTTTACAGTAT
TATGTAGTCTGTTTTTTATGCAAAATCTAATTTAATATATTGATATTTATATCATTTTACGTTTCTCGTT
CAGCTTTCTTGTACAAAGTGGTTCGATCCTAAGGATCCGGCTGCTAACAAAGCCCGAAAGGAAGCTGAGT
TGGCTGCTGCCACCGCTGAGCAATAACTAGCATAACCCCTTGGGGCCTCTAAACGGGTCTTGAGGGGTTT
TTTGCTGAAAGGAGGAACTATATCCGGATATCCCGCAAGAGGCCCGGCAGTACCGGCATAACCAAGCCTA
TGCCTACAGCATCCAGGGTGACGGTGCCGAGGATGACGATGAGCGCATTGTTAGATTTCATACACGGTGC
CTGACTGCGTTAGCAATTTAACTGTGATAAACTACCGCATTAAAGCTTATCGA
Features (pLannotate 1.2.2; 24 found; start..end, strand, type, name):
    104..208     +  promoter       AmpR promoter: bla
    209..1069    +  CDS            AmpR: β-lactamase; bla; confers resistance to ampicillin, carbenicillin, and related antibiotics
   1240..1828    +  rep_origin     ori: high-copy-number ColE1/pMB1/pBR322/pUC origin of replication
   2014..2156    -  misc_feature   bom: basis of mobility region from pBR322
   2258..2449    -  CDS            rop: Rop protein, which maintains plasmids at low copy number; rop
   2466..2846    +  CDS            YPB1_ECOLX: Protein predicted: Swiss-Prot protein existence level 4. From Escherichia coli.
   3088..3712    -  CDS            TcR (fragment): tetracycline efflux protein; tet; confers resistance to tetracycline
   3727..3748    -  protein_bind   CAP binding site: CAP binding activates transcription in the presence of cAMP. E. coli catabolite activator protein
   3761..4843    -  CDS            lacI: lac repressor; lacI; The lac repressor binds to the lac operator to inhibit transcription in E. coli. This inhibition can be relieved by adding lactose or isopropyl-β-D-thiogalactopyranoside (IPTG).
   4844..4921    -  promoter       lacI promoter: lacI
   4929..5208    -  CDS            TcR (fragment): tetracycline efflux protein; tet; confers resistance to tetracycline
   5230..5248    +  promoter       T7 promoter: promoter for bacteriophage T7 RNA polymerase
   5249..5273    +  protein_bind   lac operator: The lac repressor binds to the lac operator to inhibit transcription in E. coli. This inhibition can be relieved by adding lactose or isopropyl-β-D-thiogalactopyranoside (IPTG). lac repressor encoded by lacI
   5288..5310    +  RBS            RBS: efficient ribosome binding site from bacteriophage T7 gene 10 (Olins and Rangwala, 1989)
   5321..6430    +  CDS            malE (fragment): MALE_SALTY - Experimental evidence at protein level: Swiss-Prot protein existence level 1. Part of the ABC transporter complex MalEFGK involved in maltose/maltodextrin import. Binds maltose and higher maltodextrins. From Salmonella typhimurium (strain LT2 / SGSC1412 / ATCC 700720).
   6437..6561    +  protein_bind   attR1: mutant version of attR; recombination site for the Gateway® LR reaction LR Clonase™
   6708..6810    +  promoter       cat promoter: promoter of the E. coli cat gene encoding chloramphenicol acetyltransferase
   6811..7470    +  CDS            CmR: chloramphenicol acetyltransferase; cat; confers resistance to chloramphenicol
   7649..7807    +  CDS            ccdA (fragment): CCDA_ECO57 - Also known as H, letA. Experimental evidence at protein level: Swiss-Prot protein existence level 1. Antitoxin component of a type II toxin-antitoxin (TA) system which inhibits the post-segregational killing (PSK) of plasmid-free cells, also referred to as a plasmid addiction system. Binds to and blocks the activity of CcdB; will also remove bound CcdB protein from the CcdB-GyrA complex by forming a CcdA-CcdB complex, a process termed rejuvenation. Functions as a transcriptional corepressor for the ccdAB operon, repression also requires CcdB (By similarity). From Escherichia coli
   7812..8114    +  CDS            ccdB: CCDB_ECOLI - Also known as G, letB, letD. Experimental evidence at protein level: Swiss-Prot protein existence level 1. Toxic component of a type II toxin-antitoxin (TA) system, functioning in plasmid maintainence. Responsible for the post- segregational killing (PSK) of plasmid-free cells, also referred to as a plasmid addiction system. Half-life of over 2 hours. Cell killing by CcdB is accompanied by filamentation, defects in chromosome and plasmid segregation, defects in cell division, formation of anucleate cells, decreased DNA synthesis and plasmid loss. Interferes with the activity of DN
   8158..8282    -  protein_bind   attR2: mutant version of attR; recombination site for the Gateway® LR reaction LR Clonase™
   8300..8349    +  CDS            SET1 (fragment): solubility-enhancement tag derived from T7 phage gene 10B
   8357..8404    +  terminator     T7 terminator: transcription terminator for bacteriophage T7 RNA polymerase
   8427..8531    -  CDS            TcR (fragment): tetracycline efflux protein; tet; confers resistance to tetracycline
