[The description below was written by a language model from this plasmid's Addgene catalogue record and pLannotate feature annotations shown in this document.]
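Description:
pJF1106 is an empty Gateway destination vector for bacterial expression, built on the pET11 backbone and designed to produce recombinant proteins fused to the C-terminus of Yersinia pestis maltose-binding protein (MBP). The full sequence record is 8,593 nt, larger than the listed backbone size because it includes the MBP coding region and the Gateway cassette. The plasmid replicates from a pBR322-type ColE1 origin accompanied by the bom site and the rop gene, consistent with its low-copy designation. It carries a β-lactamase gene for ampicillin selection, and remnants of the pBR322 tetracycline resistance gene persist as non-functional fragments.

Expression is driven by a T7 promoter placed next to a lac operator, followed by the T7 gene 10 ribosome binding site, with a plasmid-borne lacI gene supplying repressor so that transcription is IPTG-inducible in hosts that provide T7 RNA polymerase. Downstream lies the MBP open reading frame; the automated annotation matched it to Salmonella malE by homology, but the catalogue identifies it as the Y. pestis orthologue. It is followed immediately by an attR1–attR2 cassette containing a chloramphenicol acetyltransferase gene and the ccdB gyrase poison gene, then a short annotated fragment of T7 gene 10-derived sequence and the T7 terminator. In an LR recombination reaction with an entry clone, the gene of interest replaces the CmR/ccdB cassette, and ccdB counterselects against unrecombined vector in ordinary E. coli. For the same reason, the empty vector has to be maintained in a CcdB-tolerant gyrA mutant strain. The vector comes from work comparing maltodextrin-binding proteins from different microbes as solubility-enhancing fusion partners.
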