Addgene plasmid #8836: pJF1106
Purpose: (Empty Backbone)
Depositing lab: David Waugh. Depositing organization: National Cancer Institute (NCI). Publication: Maltodextrin-binding proteins from diverse bacteria and archaea are potent solubility enhancers. Fox JD, Routzahn KM, Bucher MH, Waugh DS. FEBS Lett. 2003 Feb 27. 537(1-3):53-7. 10.1016/S0014-5793(03)00070-X PubMed 12606030.
Backbone
  Vector backbone: pET11
  Backbone manufacturer: Novagen
  Backbone size (bp): 5675
  Vector type: Bacterial Expression
  Tag / fusion protein: Yersinia pestis MBP (N terminal on backbone)
Growth in bacteria
  Bacterial resistance: Chloramphenicol and Ampicillin, 25 & 100 μg/mL
  Growth temperature: 37°C
  Growth strain: DB3.1
  Growth instructions: Because it carries a gene (ccdB ) that encodes a lethal DNA gyrase poison, this vector must be propogated in an E. coli gyrA mutant such as DB3 or DB5 (Invitrogen), which is immune to the action of CcdB.
  Copy number: Low Copy
Gene/Insert
  Cloning method: Gateway Cloning
  Sequencing primers: 5′ pBRrevBam; T7; 3′ T7term
Terms and licenses: Academic/Nonprofit Terms; Industry Terms: Not Available to Industry
Depositor comments: A Gateway destination vector for the production of recombinant proteins as fusions to the C-terminus of Yersinia pestis maltose-binding protein.
How to cite: pJF1106 was a gift from David Waugh (Addgene plasmid # 8836 ; http://n2t.net/addgene:8836 ; RRID:Addgene_8836)
