>Addgene plasmid #8836 | pJF1106 | addgene partial sequence | sequence record 74269 | T7 5'-TAATACGACTCACTATAGGG-3'
ATTTTGTTTAACTTTAAGAAGGAGATATACATATGAAAATTGAAGAAGGTAAACTGGTTATCTGGATCAA
TGGCGATAAAGGTTATAACGGATTGGCAGAGGTCGGTAAGAAATTTGAGAAAGATACCGGCATCAAAGTG
ACCATCGAGCATCCAGATAAATTGGAAGAAAAATTCCCACAAGTCGCCGCAACCGGTGATGGCCCGGACA
TTATCTTCTGGGCCCATGACCGTTTTGGTGGCTATGCACAATCAGGTTTACTGGCTGAACTGACCCCATC
GAAAGCCTTCCAGGAAAAATTGTTCCCATTCACTTGGGATGCCGTTCGCTTTAATGGCAAGCTGATTGGT
TACCCTGTTGCAGTCGAAGCGCTGTCACTGATTTACAACAAAGATCTGGTGAAAGAAGCACCAAAAACGT
GGGAAGAGATCCCTGCACTGGATAAAACACTGCGTGCTAATGGCAAAAGCGCCATTATGTGGAACCTACA
AGAACCGTACTTCACTTGGCCCGTTATCGCCGCTGATGGCGGTTATGCATTCAAGTTTGAAAACGGGGTT
TATGATGCGAAGAACGTGGGCGTAAATAATGCGGGCGCCCAAGCTGGCCTACAATTTATTGTCGATCTCG
TTAAGAATAAGCACATCAATGCCGATACTGATTACTCCATCGCAGAAGCAGCCTTTAATAAAGGTGAAAC
CGCGATGACCATTAATGGCCCATGGGCATGGTCCAATATCGATAAGAGTAAAATTAATTACGGCGTAACC
CTGCTGCCAACCTTCCATGGCCAGCCATCTAAACCCTTTGTCGGTGTACTG
