>Addgene plasmid #8836 | pJF1106 | addgene partial sequence | sequence record 74270 | CAT-R 5'-GCAACTGACTGAAATGCCTC-3'
ATATCAACGGTGGTATATCCAGTGATTTTTTTCTCCATTTTAGCTTCCTTAGCTCCTGAAAATCTCGATA
ACTCAAAAAATACGCCCGGTAGTGATCTTATTTCATTATGGTGAAAGTTGGAACCTCTTACGTGCCGATC
AACGTCTCATTTTCGCCAAAAGTTGGCCCAGGGCTTCCCGGTATCAACAGGGACACCAGGATTTATTTAT
TCTGCGAAGTGATCTTCCGTCACAGGTATTTATTCGGCGCAAAGTGCGTCGGGTGA
