>Addgene plasmid #8836 | pJF1106 | addgene partial sequence | sequence record 74271 | ccdb-fwd 5'-GCATGATGACCACCGATATG-3'
GGCTGATCTCAGCCACCGCGAAAATGACATCAAAAACGCCATTAACCTGATGTTCTGGGGAATATAAATG
TCAGGCTCCCTTATACACAGCCAGTCTGCAGGTCGACCATAGTGACTGGATATGTTGTGTTTTACAGTAT
TATGTAGTCTGTTTTTTATGCAAAATCTAATTTAATATATTGATATTTATATCATTTTACGTTTCTCGTT
CAGCTTTCTTGTACAAAGTGGTTCGATCCTAAGGATCCGGCTGCTAACAAAGCCCGAAAGGAAGCTGAGT
TGGCTGCTGCCACCGCTGAGCAATAACTAGCATAACCCCTTGGGGCCTCTAAACGGGTCTTGAGGGGTTT
TTTGCTGAAAGGAGGAACTATATCCGGATATCCCGCAAGAGGCCCGGCAGTACCGGCATAACCAAGCCTA
TGCCTACAGCATCCAGGGTGACGGTGCCGAGGATGACGATGAGCGCATTGTTAGATTTCATACACGGTGC
CTGACTGCGTTAGCAATTTAACTGTGATAAACTACCGCATTAAAGCTTATCGATGATAAGCTGTCAAACA
TGAGAATTCTTGAAGACGAAAGGGCCTCGTGATACGCCTATTTTTATAGGTTAATGTCATGATAATAATG
GTTTCTTAGACGTCAGGTGGCACTTTTCGGGGAAATGTGCGCGGAACCCCTATTTGTTTATTTTTCTAAA
TACATTCAAATATGTATCCGCTCATGAGACAATAACCCTGATAAATGCTTCAATAATATTGAAAAAGGAA
GAGTATGAGTATTCAACATTTCCGTGTCGCCCTTATTCCCTTTTTTGCGGCATTTT
